>Addgene plasmid #201450 | pPB-NeoCOVGT3-d2EGFP-mCherry | addgene full sequence | sequence record 401008 | Addgene NGS Result
TTAACCCTAGAAAGATAGTCTGCGTAAAATTGACGCATGCATTCTTGAAATATTGCTCTCTCTTTCTAAA
TAGCGCGAATCCGTCGCTGTGCATTTAGGACATCTCAGTCGCCGCTTGGAGCTCCCGTGAGGCGTGCTTG
TCAATGCGGTAAGTGTCACTGATTTTGAACTATAACGACCGCGTGAGTCAAAATGACGCATGATTATCTT
TTACGTGACTTTTAAGATTTAACTCATACGATAATTATATTGTTATTTCATGTTCTACTTACGTGATAAC
TTATTATATATATATTTTCTTGTTATAGATATCATCAACTTTGTATAGAAAAGTTGGAGTTGTGATCCTT
TGGAGGAGAAGAGGCATTGTGGTTTTTGGAATTTTCAGCATTTTTGTGCTGGTTTTTCCTCATCTTTGTG
GATTTATCTACCTTTCATCTTTGATGTTGGTGACCTTTGGATGGGGTTTTTGCATGGGCATCCTTTCCTA
CTAGGTTTCATTTTAATCCTTTTCACCAGTTCCCAAATGTAAGTTTCTTTTTCCTTTCTCTTTTGAGGCA
GGAGATCCTGCTGAACTATGTATTTTCCCATTGTTATGCAACTTTTCATTTGAGTTTTTAAGAAGTAGTA
ACAATATGCAAACCCCAGTCAGCTAATTTGCTTTTTGTTTTTATGGTTTTGCCTACTCTAGATATTTCCT
ATAAAATGGAATCATACAATATGTGGTCCCTTGTGTCTGGCTTTTTTTACTTAGCATATTTTCAAGGTTC
ATCCATGTTGTAGCATGTATTCTTCCCTCTGGATGGATACGCACATACACTGGATACACACACACACACA
CACACACACACACACACACACACACACATTTCGCCTAACAAGTTCTATATCAGACTATATCAGGTTCTCC
CCCCCGCCCCCTCCATGTGTCAGGGACTATACACTACTGCAAATAGGAAGGGACAGTAACATTTAGAAGA
GAACAAAACAGAAACTCTTGGAAGCAGGAAAGGTGCATGACTCAAAGAGGGAAATTCCTGTGCCATAAAA
GGATTGCTGGTGTATAAAATGCTCTATATATGCCAATTATCTAACAAGTTTGTACAAAAAAGCAGGCTGC
CACCATGGTGAGCAAGGGCGAGGAGCTGTTCACCGGGGTGGTGCCCATCCTGGTCGAGCTGGACGGCGAC
GTAAACGGCCACAAGTTCAGCGTGTCCGGCGAGGGCGAGGGCGATGCCACCTACGGCAAGCTGACCCTGA
AGTTCATCTGCACCACCGGCAAGCTGCCCGTGCCCTGGCCCACCCTCGTGACCACCCTGACCTACGGCGT
GCAGTGCTTCAGCCGCTACCCCGACCACATGAAGCAGCACGACTTCTTCAAGTCCGCCATGCCCGAAGGC
TACGTCCAGGAGCGCACCATCTTCTTCAAGGACGACGGCAACTACAAGACCCGCGCCGAGGTGAAGTTCG
AGGGCGACACCCTGGTGAACCGCATCGAGCTGAAGGGCATCGACTTCAAGGAGGACGGCAACATCCTGGG
GCACAAGCTGGAGTACAACTACAACAGCCACAACGTCTATATCATGGCCGACAAGCAGAAGAACGGCATC
AAGGTGAACTTCAAGATCCGCCACAACATCGAGGACGGCAGCGTGCAGCTCGCCGACCACTACCAGCAGA
ACACCCCCATCGGCGACGGCCCCGTGCTGCTGCCCGACAACCACTACCTGAGCACCCAGTCCGCCCTGAG
CAAAGACCCCAACGAGAAGCGCGATCACATGGTCCTGCTGGAGTTCGTGACCGCCGCCGGGATCACTCTC
GGCATGGACGAGCTGTACAAGAAGCTTAGCCATGGCTTCCCGCCGGAGGTGGAGGAGCAGGATGATGGCA
CGCTGCCCATGTCTTGTGCCCAGGAGAGCGGGATGGACCGTCACCCTGCAGCCTGTGCTTCTGCTAGGAT
CAATGTGTAGACTGCCACCATGGTGAGCAAGGGCGAGGAGGACAACATGGCCATCATCAAGGAGTTCATG
AGGTTCAAGGTGCACATGGAGGGCAGCGTGAACGGCCACGAGTTCGAGATCGAGGGCGAGGGCGAGGGCA
GGCCCTACGAGGGCACCCAGACCGCCAAGCTGAAGGTGACCAAGGGCGGCCCCCTGCCCTTCGCCTGGGA
CATCCTGAGCCCCCAGTTCATGTACGGCAGCAAGGCCTACGTGAAGCACCCCGCCGACATCCCCGACTAC
CTGAAGCTGAGCTTCCCCGAGGGCTTCAACTGGGAGAGGGTGATGAACTTCGAGGACGGCGGCGTGGTGA
CCGTGACCCAGGACAGCAGCCTGCAGGACGGCGAGTTCATCTACAAGGTGAAGCTGAGGGGCACCAACTT
CCCCAGCGACGGCCCCGTGATGCAGTGCAGGACCATGGGCTGGGAGGCCAGCACCGAGAGGATGTACCCC
GAGGACGGCGCCCTGAAGGGCGAGATCAAGCAGAGGCTGAAGCTGAAGGACGGCGGCCACTACGACGCCG
AGGTGAAGACCACCTACAAGGCCAAGAAGCCCGTGCAGCTGCCCGGCGCCTACAACGTGGACATCAAGCT
GGACATCCTGAGCCACAACGAGGACTACACCATCGTGGAGCAGTACGAGAGGGCCGAGGGCAGGCACAGC
ACCGGCGGCATGGACGAGCTGTACAAGCTCAGATCTCGAGCTGATCCAAAAAAGAAGAGAAAGGTAGATC
CAAAAAAGAAGAGAAAGGTAGATCCAAAAAAGAAGAGAAAGGTAGGATCCACCGGATCTAGCCATGGCTT
CCCGCCGGAGGTGGAGGAGCAGGATGATGGCACGCTGCCCATGTCTTGTGCCCAGGAGAGCGGGATGGAC
CGTCACCCTGCAGCCTGTGCTTCTGCTAGGATCAATGTGTAGACCCAGCTTTCTTGTACAAAGTGGTGAT
ACCCAGCTTTCTTGTACAAAGTGGTGATCCTCAGGTGCAGGCTGCCTATCAGAAGGTGGTGGCTGGTGTG
GCCAATGCCCTGGCTCACAAATACCACTGAGATCTTTTTCCCTCTGCCAAAAATTATGGGGACATCATGA
AGCCCCTTGAGCATCTGACTTCTGGCTAATAAAGGAAATTTATTTTCATTGCAATAGTGTGTTGGAATTT
TTTGTGTCTCTCACTCGGAAGGACATATGGGAGGGCAAATCATTTAAAACATCAGAATGAGTATTTGGTT
TAGAGTTTGGCAACATATGCCCATATGCTGGCTGCCATGAACAAAGGTTGGCTATAAAGAGGTCATCAGT
ATATGAAACAGCCCCCTGCTGTCCATTCCTTATTCCATAGAAAAGCCTTGACTTGAGGTTAGATTTTTTT
TATATTTTGTTTTGTGTTATTTTTTTCTTTAACATCCCTAAAATTTTCCTTACATGTTTTACTAGCCAGA
TTTTTCCTCCTCTCCTGACTACTCCCAGTCATAGCTGTCCCTCTTCTCTTATGGAGATCCCTCGACCTGC
AGCCCAAGCTTCGCGTTGACATTGATTATTGACTAGTTATTAATAGTAATCAATTACGGGGTCATTAGTT
CATAGCCCATATATGGAGTTCCGCGTTACATAACTTACGGTAAATGGCCCGCCTGGCTGACCGCCCAACG
ACCCCCGCCCATTGACGTCAATAATGACGTATGTTCCCATAGTAACGCCAATAGGGACTTTCCATTGACG
TCAATGGGTGGAGTATTTACGGTAAACTGCCCACTTGGCAGTACATCAAGTGTATCATATGCCAAGTACG
CCCCCTATTGACGTCAATGACGGTAAATGGCCCGCCTGGCATTATGCCCAGTACATGACCTTATGGGACT
TTCCTACTTGGCAGTACATCTACGTATTAGTCATCGCTATTACCATGGTGATGCGGTTTTGGCAGTACAT
CAATGGGCGTGGATAGCGGTTTGACTCACGGGGATTTCCAAGTCTCCACCCCATTGACGTCAATGGGAGT
TTGTTTTGGCACCAAAATCAACGGGACTTTCCAAAATGTCGTAACAACTCCGCCCCATTGACGCAAATGG
GCGGTAGGCGTGTACGGTGGGAGGTCTATATAAGCAGAGCTCTCTGGCTAACTAGAGAACCCACTGCGCC
ACCATGATTGAACAAGATGGATTGCACGCAGGTTCTCCGGCCGCTTGGGTGGAGAGGCTATTCGGCTATG
ACTGGGCACAACAGACAATCGGCTGCTCTGATGCCGCCGTGTTCCGGCTGTCAGCGCAGGGGCGCCCGGT
TCTTTTTGTCAAGACCGACCTGTCCGGTGCCCTGAATGAACTGCAAGACGAGGCAGCGCGGCTATCGTGG
CTGGCCACGACGGGCGTTCCTTGCGCAGCTGTGCTCGACGTTGTCACTGAAGCGGGAAGGGACTGGCTGC
TATTGGGCGAAGTGCCGGGGCAGGATCTCCTGTCATCTCACCTTGCTCCTGCCGAGAAAGTATCCATCAT
GGCTGATGCAATGCGGCGGCTGCATACGCTTGATCCGGCTACCTGCCCATTCGACCACCAAGCGAAACAT
CGCATCGAGCGAGCACGTACTCGGATGGAAGCCGGTCTTGTCGATCAGGATGATCTGGACGAAGAGCATC
AGGGGCTCGCGCCAGCCGAACTGTTCGCCAGGCTCAAGGCGAGCATGCCCGACGGCGAGGATCTCGTCGT
GACCCATGGCGATGCCTGCTTGCCGAATATCATGGTGGAAAATGGCCGCTTTTCTGGATTCATCGACTGT
GGCCGGCTGGGTGTGGCGGACCGCTATCAGGACATAGCGTTGGCTACCCGTGATATTGCTGAAGAGCTTG
GCGGCGAATGGGCTGACCGCTTCCTCGTGCTTTACGGTATCGCCGCTCCCGATTCGCAGCGCATCGCCTT
CTATCGCCTTCTTGACGAGTTCTTCTGACTCGAGTCTAGAGGGCCCGTTTAAACCCGCTGATCAGCCTCG
ACTGTGCCTTCTAGTTGCCAGCCATCTGTTGTTTGCCCCTCCCCCGTGCCTTCCTTGACCCTGGAAGGTG
CCACTCCCACTGTCCTTTCCTAATAAAATGAGGAAATTGCATCGCATTGTCTGAGTAGGTGTCATTCTAT
TCTGGGGGGTGGGGTGGGGCAGGACAGCAAGGGGGAGGATTGGGAAGACAATAGCAGGCATGCTGGGGAT
GCGGTGGGCTCTATGGCTCGAGTTAATTAACGAGAGCATAATATTGATATGTGCCAAAGTTGTTTCTGAC
TGACTAATAAGTATAATTTGTTTCTATTATGTATAGGTTAAGCTAATTACTTATTTTATAATACAACATG
ACTGTTTTTAAAGTACAAAATAAGTTTATTTTTGTAAAAGAGAGAATGTTTAAAAGTTTTGTTACTTTAT
AGAAGAAATTTTGAGTTTTTGTTTTTTTTTAATAAATAAATAAACATAAATAAATTGTTTGTTGAATTTA
TTATTAGTATGTAAGTGTAAATATAATAAAACTTAATATCTATTCAAATTAATAAATAAACCTCGATATA
CAGACCGATAAAACACATGCGTCAATTTTACGCATGATTATCTTTAACGTACGTCACAATATGATTATCT
TTCTAGGGTTAAATAATAGTTTCTAATTTTTTTATTATTCAGCCTGCTGTCGTGAATACCGAGCTCCAAT
TCGCCCTATAGTGAGTCGTATTACAATTCACTGGCCGTCGTTTTACAACGTCGTGACTGGGAAAACCCTG
GCGTTACCCAACTTAATCGCCTTGCAGCACATCCCCCTTTCGCCAGCTGGCGTAATAGCGAAGAGGCCCG
CACCGATCGCCCTTCCCAACAGTTGCGCAGCCTGAATGGCGAATGGG
[124 nt withheld, positions 5858-5981]
C
[91 nt withheld, positions 5983-6073]
A
[49 nt withheld, positions 6075-6123]
CCTTTGACGTTGGAGTCCACGTTCTTT
[37 nt withheld, positions 6151-6187]
ACCCTATCTCGGTCTATTCTTTTGATTTATAAGGGATTTTGCCGATTTCGGCCTATTGGTTAAAAAATGA
GCTGATTTAACAAAAATTTAACGCGAATTTTAACAAAATATTAACGCTTACAATTTAGGTGGCACTTTTC
GGGGAAATGTGCGCGGAACCCCTATTTGTTTATTTTTCTAAATACATTCAAATATGTATCCGCTCATGAG
ACAATAACCCTGATAAATGCTTCAATAATATTGAAAAAGGAAGAGTATGAGTATTCAACATTTCCGTGTC
GCCCTTATTCCCTTTTTTGCGGCATTTTGCCTTCCTGTTTTTGCTCACCCAGAAACGCTGGTGAAAGTAA
AAGATGCTGAAGATCAGTTGGGTGCACGAGTGGGTTACATCGAACTGGATCTCAACAGCGGTAAGATCCT
TGAGAGTTTTCGCCCCGAAGAACGTTTTCCAATGATGAGCACTTTTAAAGTTCTGCTATGTGGCGCGGTA
TTATCCCGTATTGACGCCGGGCAAGAGCAACTCGGTCGCCGCATACACTATTCTCAGAATGACTTGGTTG
AGTACTCACCAGTCACAGAAAAGCATCTTACGGATGGCATGACAGTAAGAGAATTATGCAGTGCTGCCAT
AACCATGAGTGATAACACTGCGGCCAACTTACTTCTGACAACGATCGGAGGACCGAAGGAGCTAACCGCT
TTTTTGCACAACATGGGGGATCATGTAACTCGCCTTGATCGTTGGGAACCGGAGCTGAATGAAGCCATAC
CAAACGACGAGCGTGACACCACGATGCCTGTAGCAATGGCAACAACGTTGCGCAAACTATTAACTGGCGA
ACTACTTACTCTAGCTTCCCGGCAACAATTAATAGACTGGATGGAGGCGGATAAAGTTGCAGGACCACTT
CTGCGCTCGGCCCTTCCGGCTGGCTGGTTTATTGCTGATAAATCTGGAGCCGGTGAGCGTGGGTCTCGCG
GTATCATTGCAGCACTGGGGCCAGATGGTAAGCCCTCCCGTATCGTAGTTATCTACACGACGGGGAGTCA
GGCAACTATGGATGAACGAAATAGACAGATCGCTGAGATAGGTGCCTCACTGATTAAGCATTGGTAACTG
TCAGACCAAGTTTACTCATATATACTTTAGATTGATTTAAAACTTCATTTTTAATTTAAAAGGATCTAGG
TGAAGATCCTTTTTGATAATCTCATGACCAAAATCCCTTAACGTGAGTTTTCGTTCCACTGAGCGTCAGA
CCCCGTAGAAAAGATCAAAGGATCTTCTTGAGATCCTTTTTTTCTGCGCGTAATCTGCTGCTTGCAAACA
AAAAAACCACCGCTACCAGCGGTGGTTTGTTTGCCGGATCAAGAGCTACCAACTCTTTTTCCGAAGGTAA
CTGGCTTCAGCAGAGCGCAGATACCAAATACTGTTCTTCTAGTGTAGCCGTAGTTAGGCCACCACTTCAA
GAACTCTGTAGCACCGCCTACATACCTCGCTCTGCTAATCCTGTTACCAGTGGCTGCTGCCAGTGGCGAT
AAGTCGTGTCTTACCGGGTTGGACTCAAGACGATAGTTACCGGATAAGGCGCAGCGGTCGGGCTGAACGG
GGGGTTCGTGCACACAGCCCAGCTTGGAGCGAACGACCTACACCGAACTGAGATACCTACAGCGTGAGCT
ATGAGAAAGCGCCACGCTTCCCGAAGGGAGAAAGGCGGACAGGTATCCGGTAAGCGGCAGGGTCGGAACA
GGAGAGCGCACGAGGGAGCTTCCAGGGGGAAACGCCTGGTATCTTTATAGTCCTGTCGGGTTTCGCCACC
TCTGACTTGAGCGTCGATTTTTGTGATGCTCGTCAGGGGGGCGGAGCCTATGGAAAAACGCCAGCAACGC
GGCCTTTTTACGGTTCCTGGCCTTTTGCTGGCCTTTTGCTCACATGTTCTTTCCTGCGTTATCCCCTGAT
TCTGTGGATAACCGTATTACCGCCTTTGAGTGAGCTGATACCGCTCGCCGCAGCCGAACGACCGAGCGCA
GCGAGTCAGTGAGCGAGGAAGCGGAAGAGCGCCCAATACGCAAACCGCCTCTCCCCGCGCGTTGGCCGAT
TCATTAATGCAGCTGGCACGACAGGTTTCCCGACTGGAAAGCGGGCAGTGAGCGCAACGCAATTAATGTG
AGTTAGCTCACTCATTAGGCACCCCAGGCTTTACACTTTATGCTTCCGGCTCGTATGTTGTGTGGAATTG
TGAGCGGATAACAATTTCACACAGGAAACAGCTATGACCATGATTACGCCAAGCTCGAAATTAACCCTCA
CTAAAGGGAACAAAAGCTGGTACCTCGCGCGACTTGGTTTGCCATTCTTTAGCGCGCGTCGCGTCACACA
GCTTGGCCACAATGTGGTTTTTGTCAAACGAAGATTCTATGACGTGTTTAAAGTTTAGGTCGAGTAAAGC
GCAAATCTTTT
Features (pLannotate 1.2.2; 28 found; start..end, strand, type, name):
    316..336     +  protein_bind   attB4: mutant version of attB; core recombination site for the Gateway® BP reaction BP Clonase™
   1094..1118    +  protein_bind   attB1: mutant version of attB; recombination site for the Gateway® BP reaction BP Clonase™
   1125..1970    +  CDS            d2EGFP: EGFP destabilized by fusion to residues 422-461 of mouse ornithine decarboxylase, giving an in vivo half-life of ~2 hours mammalian codon-optimized
   1980..2687    +  CDS            mCherry2: mCherry2 is a basic (constitutively fluorescent) red fluorescent protein published in 2017, derived from Discosoma sp.. It has very low acid sensitivity.
   2706..2726    +  CDS            SV40 NLS: nuclear localization signal of SV40 (simian virus 40) large T antigen
   2730..2750    +  CDS            SV40 NLS: nuclear localization signal of SV40 (simian virus 40) large T antigen
   2754..2774    +  CDS            SV40 NLS: nuclear localization signal of SV40 (simian virus 40) large T antigen
   2789..2912    +  CDS            d2EGFP (fragment): EGFP destabilized by fusion to residues 422-461 of mouse ornithine decarboxylase, giving an in vivo half-life of ~2 hours mammalian codon-optimized
   2913..2937    -  protein_bind   attB2: mutant version of attB; recombination site for the Gateway® BP reaction BP Clonase™
   2941..2965    -  protein_bind   attB2: mutant version of attB; recombination site for the Gateway® BP reaction BP Clonase™
   2969..3037    +  CDS            HBB (fragment): HBB_PONPY - Experimental evidence at transcript level: Swiss-Prot protein existence level 2. Involved in oxygen transport from the lung to the various peripheral tissues. From Pongo pygmaeus (Bornean orangutan).
   3108..3163    +  polyA_signal   β-globin poly(A) signal: rabbit β-globin polyadenylation signal (Gil and Proudfoot, 1987)
   3518..3897    +  enhancer       CMV enhancer: human cytomegalovirus immediate early enhancer
   3898..4101    +  promoter       CMV promoter: human cytomegalovirus (CMV) immediate early promoter
   4134..4928    +  CDS            NeoR/KanR: aminoglycoside phosphotransferase from Tn5; aph(3')-II (or nptII); confers resistance to neomycin, kanamycin, and G418 (Geneticin®)
   4972..5196    +  polyA_signal   bGH poly(A) signal: bovine growth hormone polyadenylation signal
   5675..5693    -  promoter       T7 promoter: promoter for bacteriophage T7 RNA polymerase
   5696..5853    +  CDS            lacZα (fragment): LacZα fragment of β-galactosidase; lacZ fragment
   5858..6286    +  rep_origin     f1 ori (sequence partly withheld): f1 bacteriophage origin of replication; arrow indicates direction of (+) strand synthesis
   6339..6443    +  promoter       AmpR promoter: bla
   6444..7304    +  CDS            AmpR: β-lactamase; bla; confers resistance to ampicillin, carbenicillin, and related antibiotics
   7475..8063    +  rep_origin     ori: high-copy-number ColE1/pMB1/pBR322/pUC origin of replication
   8246..8338    +  CDS            lacI (fragment): lac repressor; lacI; The lac repressor binds to the lac operator to inhibit transcription in E. coli. This inhibition can be relieved by adding lactose or isopropyl-β-D-thiogalactopyranoside (IPTG).
   8351..8372    +  protein_bind   CAP binding site: CAP binding activates transcription in the presence of cAMP. E. coli catabolite activator protein
   8387..8417    +  promoter       lac promoter: promoter for the E. coli lac operon
   8425..8441    +  protein_bind   lac operator: The lac repressor binds to the lac operator to inhibit transcription in E. coli. This inhibition can be relieved by adding lactose or isopropyl-β-D-thiogalactopyranoside (IPTG). lac repressor encoded by lacI
   8486..8504    +  promoter       T3 promoter: promoter for bacteriophage T3 RNA polymerase
   8521..4       -  CDS            FP (fragment) (across the origin): FP25_NPVAC - Experimental evidence at protein level: Swiss-Prot protein existence level 1. From Autographa californica nuclear polyhedrosis virus (AcMNPV).
