[The description below was written by a language model from this plasmid's Addgene catalogue record and pLannotate feature annotations shown in this document.]
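Description:
pPB-NeoCOVGT3-d2EGFP-mCherry is a mammalian PiggyBac transposon expression plasmid built on a commercial backbone and classed as a synthetic biology vector. It is designed to place a fluorescent reporter of the epithelial cell response to SARS-CoV-2 stably into the host genome. In E. coli it is maintained at high copy through a ColE1/pUC-type origin with ampicillin resistance (AmpR). An f1 origin, lac promoter/operator remnants and T7/T3 promoters are carried over from the cloning backbone. The PiggyBac terminal repeats are not annotated in the feature table. A baculovirus-derived fragment spanning the sequence origin may reflect flanking transposon-associated sequence, but the record does not confirm this.

The regulatory element, COVGT3, is described by the depositor as a synthetic reporter sequence designed from human SARS-CoV-2 signature genes and transcription factor genes to model the infection response. It most likely occupies the unannotated interval between the attB4 and attB1 Gateway sites, directly upstream of the reporters, though the table does not label it. Downstream lie a destabilised d2EGFP (roughly two-hour half-life) and an mCherry-type red protein followed by three SV40 nuclear localisation signals and an ornithine decarboxylase degron-like fragment. A rabbit β-globin polyadenylation signal ends the cassette. Short-lived reporters let fluorescence follow current reporter activity rather than accumulated signal. How the two reporter coding sequences are linked is not stated. A separate CMV enhancer/promoter drives NeoR with a bGH poly(A), allowing G418 selection of cells carrying the integrated cassette.

The catalogue's insert size of 8,648 bp equals the length of the full sequenced plasmid, so it does not appear to describe the insert alone. The construct is used for genetic tracing of infection-response states in epithelial cells.
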