Addgene plasmid #201450: pPB-NeoCOVGT3-d2EGFP-mCherry
Purpose: Fluorescent reporter for genetic tracing of epithelial cell SARS-CoV2 response.
Depositing lab: Gaetano Gargiulo. Depositing organization: Max-Delbrueck-Centrum fuer Molekulare Medizin (MDC). Publication: Pharmacological modulators of epithelial immunity uncovered by synthetic genetic tracing of SARS-CoV-2 infection responses. Jiang B, Schmitt MJ, Rand U, Company C, Dramaretska Y, Grossmann M, Serresi M, Cicin-Sain L, Gargiulo G. Sci Adv. 2023 Jun 23;9(25):eadf4975. doi: 10.1126/sciadv.adf4975. Epub 2023 Jun 21. PubMed 37343108.
Backbone
  Vector backbone: Mammalian PiggyBac Expression Vector
  Backbone manufacturer: Vectorbuilder
  Backbone size w/o insert (bp): 7890
  Vector type: Synthetic Biology
  Selectable markers: Neomycin (select with G418)
Growth in bacteria
  Bacterial resistance: Ampicillin, 100 μg/mL
  Growth temperature: 37°C
  Growth strain: NEB Stable
  Copy number: High Copy
Gene/Insert
  Gene/Insert name: COVGT3_d2EGFP-mCherry (alt name: COVGT3)
  Species: H. sapiens (human)
  Insert size (bp): 8648
  Cloning method: Gibson Cloning
Terms and licenses: Academic/Nonprofit Terms; Industry Terms: Not Available to Industry
Depositor comments: We used SARS-CoV-2 signature & transcription factor genes to design reporters that model infection response in epithelial cells (Blanko-Melo et al.,2020; Wyler et al.,2020; Lamers et al.,2020). 5' cloning site: AccI (unknown if destroyed).
How to cite: pPB-NeoCOVGT3-d2EGFP-mCherry was a gift from Gaetano Gargiulo (Addgene plasmid # 201450 ; http://n2t.net/addgene:201450 ; RRID:Addgene_201450)
