>Addgene plasmid #201450 | pPB-NeoCOVGT3-d2EGFP-mCherry | depositor partial sequence | sequence record 390604 | COVGT3
GAGTTGTGATCCTTTGGAGGAGAAGAGGCATTGTGGTTTTTGGAATTTTCAGCATTTTTGTGCTGGTTTT
TCCTCATCTTTGTGGATTTATCTACCTTTCATCTTTGATGTTGGTGACCTTTGGATGGGGTTTTTGCATG
GGCATCCTTTCCTACTAGGTTTCATTTTAATCCTTTTCACCAGTTCCCAAATGTAAGTTTCTTTTTCCTT
TCTCTTTTGAGGCAGGAGATCCTGCTGAACTATGTATTTTCCCATTGTTATGCAACTTTTCATTTGAGTT
TTTAAGAAGTAGTAACAATATGCAAACCCCAGTCAGCTAATTTGCTTTTTGTTTTTATGGTTTTGCCTAC
TCTAGATATTTCCTATAAAATGGAATCATACAATATGTGGTCCCTTGTGTCTGGCTTTTTTTACTTAGCA
TATTTTCAAGGTTCATCCATGTTGTAGCATGTATTCTTCCCTCTGGATGGATACGCACATACACTGGATA
CACACACACACACACACACACACACACACACACACACACACATTTCGCCTAACAAGTTCTATATCAGACT
ATATCAGGTTCTCCCCCCCGCCCCCTCCATGTGTCAGGGACTATACACTACTGCAAATAGGAAGGGACAG
TAACATTTAGAAGAGAACAAAACAGAAACTCTTGGAAGCAGGAAAGGTGCATGACTCAAAGAGGGAAATT
CCTGTGCCATAAAAGGATTGCTGGTGTATAAAATGCTCTATATATGCCAATTATCTAA
